>Addgene plasmid #68627 | pMpGWB236 | depositor full sequence | sequence record 135349 | pMpGWB236 sequence 13155 bps
TTTCACGCCCTTTTAAATATCCGATTATTCTAATAAACGCTCTTTTCTCTTAGGTTTACCCGCCAATATA
TCCTGTCAAACACTGATAGTTTAAACTGAAGGCGGGAAACGACAATCTGATCCAAGCTCAAGCTGCTCTA
GCATTCGCCATTCAGGCTGCGCAACTGTTGGGAAGGGCGATCGGTGCGGGCCTCTTCGCTATTACGCCAG
CTGGCGAAAGGGGGATGTGCTGCAAGGCGATTAAGTTGGGTAACGCCAGGGTTTTCCCAGTCACGACGTT
GTAAAACGACGGCCAGTGCCAAGCTTCAAATGAGTCACACACATTGTTGAGAGACATATCAAAATAACTC
AATTGTAAGGTAAGTTGATAGATTTCCCAGTTAAATGCATTATTTTAACAATATTTGTATCTCAAATTTT
CAAAATCATATCAAATTTGCAGATCTTGATGATGATTCACAACTCTGTCTTCGATTTTTGATTGTTAACG
GGTATCGATATTTGGGTAACTTAAAAAGAATTTGCTAAAGATCTTAAAAAACAGATTAAAAAAACCTTTC
AAAATAGCTAATCCTTTAAATCCGTTTCACAATATAATGCTCATTGATGATAATCGAAAAGATTCCATTT
TAAAGTGCATATAAATTGCTTAATTATCTCTTTCTGTCTCGTAATATTTTGTTCTCTCCTATTGGATCGG
ACCCGCATCTTCTCGATCAGTTCACTATACTAATATTTGGTCAACTTCAAGAGAGATTAGAACTTCGTTC
TCCAAAGTGTAAAGGCCGACAAGCAGAAAAGGAAACTTCAATCAGAAGCCTTCTAGGTTTTCCCGCGTCC
CAAAAAGCGAAGGGAGGACGGGGAGGACGGTGAGGCCAGAAGAAGAAAGCAACAGTAAAATCTCATGTGA
TTGCGTGCATGTCATGGATCTATGGGATGCTAGTCCACCGTTTGGAAGTATGTGCAGAAGGAGAAAGGCG
CGGGAGGCCAAAAGCGACTTCGGCCACCTCTCTACTTTCTAGAAAGTTTGCTCGCAGCTTGTAATAAGCG
CGGAAAAGGTACTCGAAAAACCGGAGCAATCGGTGTGGTATCAGCAGTCGGGTTCGCTAAACCTACGTCT
TCTTATTTTGGAATGTTAAATTGAAAGGGCGTGCCGGCCCTAAGCACGGACGATGTGACAGACGGAGGAG
TGTGAGCAATTCGGATGACGATGCTGGCCGGCAGTCACGACAAAGAGTCCGAAGGGGCATGGACAGGGCA
ATATATAAATGGAAAAGAGGCTTTGAATATTCCTAACCCTTCGTCGTCGGCCTCCCAACTTGCCCTCGCA
TGCTGAATTGGCCGCCTATCTGCGAATGGCCGGCCGCCGACCCTAAGTCGCAATAACTTGAACGGAGCCG
ATGCAAAGTCCTTATCGAACGCTCGTTATTATAAACGGGGCAGACCTAGGTATTTAATTATATCAAAACC
CTCCGCAATTTCGCTAATCATTCCCTAATTTCTTCTACTTTGGCGTCTAGTGCTGTGGTCGCGCTTGCTC
TCAAAGCTCGCTGGGAGGCAGTGGAGCGTCTGGCTTAAAATCGATCGCCGCAACCCTAGAGTTCCTTTCA
CTTCTTTCTCTCTTGCGTGGAGAGCATCGACATCGAAGAGCTGCATCTTGTCTTCTGGTATGCGCCTTGT
GCCCTCGTCTCTGTACGTCGTTACGATTGCTCGATATTGTGATTGTCTAGACCTGAAACCCGACTGGAGC
TTTTACGTGGTGTCGATTGGGGCCTCGAGCGAGTGATTTTTTAGGTTCGTTTTAGCCAAGTACATCCCAC
TTTGGTCAGTCCTGTTATCTCGGTAAGGTGTTCAGTTCGGTCTCTGGTGCGGAGGTGCCTCGTAAGTTTC
CTGCATGATAGATTTGTCTATCCTTGACTTGAAGAGGAGTCGAAGGTCAGCGAGGTTGGCTGTGTGCTAT
GGACGTCGGTGCTCCTTGGTTCCGTGCTTCTATGGGTGTTGCCTCAACAGTATTGATGTGCCTGCAGAAA
GGTTGAGCTTACAATGAGCGAGCTGATTAAGGAGAACATGCACATGAAGCTGTACATGGAGGGCACCGTG
AACAACCACCACTTCAAGTGCACATCCGAGGGCGAAGGCAAGCCCTACGAGGGCACCCAGACCATGAGAA
TCAAGGTGGTCGAGGGCGGCCCTCTCCCCTTCGCCTTCGACATCCTGGCTACCAGCTTCATGTACGGCAG
CAGAACCTTCATCAACCACACCCAGGGCATCCCCGACTTCTTTAAGCAGTCCTTCCCTGAGGGCTTCACA
TGGGAGAGAGTCACCACATACGAAGACGGGGGCGTGCTGACCGCTACCCAGGACACCAGCCTCCAGGACG
GCTGCCTCATCTACAACGTCAAGATCAGAGGGGTGAACTTCCCATCCAACGGCCCTGTGATGCAGAAGAA
AACACTCGGCTGGGAGGCCAACACCGAGATGCTGTACCCCGCTGACGGCGGCCTGGAAGGCAGAAGCGAC
ATGGCCCTGAAGCTCGTGGGCGGGGGCCACCTGATCTGCAACTTCAAGACCACATACAGATCCAAGAAAC
CCGCTAAGAACCTCAAGATGCCCGGCGTCTACTATGTGGACCACAGACTGGAAAGAATCAAGGAGGCCGA
CAAAGAGACCTACGTCGAGCAGCACGAGGTGGCTGTGGCCAGATACTGCGACCTCCCTAGCAAACTGGGG
CACAAGCTAGAGTTATCAACAAGTTTGTACAAAAAAGCTGAACGAGAAACGTAAAATGATATAAATATCA
ATATATTAAATTAGATTTTGCATAAAAAACAGACTACATAATACTGTAAAACACAACATATCCAGTCACT
ATGGCGGCCCCTCGAGGGGCCGCATTAGGCACCCCAGGCTTTACACTTTATGCTTCCGGCTCGTATAATG
TGTGGATTTTGAGTTAGGATCCGTCGAGTTTTCAGGAGCTAAGGAAGCTAAAATGGAGAAAAAAATCACT
GGATATACCACCGTTGATATATCCCAATGGCATCGTAAAGAACATTTTGAGGCATTTCAGTCAGTTGCTC
AATGTACCTATAACCAGACCGTTCAGCTGGATATTACGGCCTTTTTAAAGACCGTAAAGAAAAATAAGCA
CAAGTTTTATCCGGCCTTTATTCACATTCTTGCCCGCCTGATGAATGCTCATCCGGAATTCCGTATGGCA
ATGAAAGACGGTGAGCTGGTGATATGGGATAGTGTTCACCCTTGTTACACCGTTTTCCATGAGCAAACTG
AAACGTTTTCATCGCTCTGGAGTGAATACCACGACGATTTCCGGCAGTTTCTACACATATATTCGCAAGA
TGTGGCGTGTTACGGTGAAAACCTGGCCTATTTCCCTAAAGGGTTTATTGAGAATATGTTTTTCGTCTCA
GCCAATCCCTGGGTGAGTTTCACCAGTTTTGATTTAAACGTGGCCAATATGGACAACTTCTTCGCCCCCG
TTTTCACCATGGGCAAATATTATACGCAAGGCGACAAGGTGCTGATGCCGCTGGCGATTCAGGTTCATCA
TGCCGTCTGTGATGGCTTCCATGTCGGCAGAATGCTTAATGAATTACAACAGTACTGCGATGAGTGGCAG
GGCGGGGCGTAAAGATCTGGATCCGGCTTACTAAAAGCCAGATAACAGTATGCGTATTTGCGCGCTGATT
TTTGCGGTATAAGAATATATACTGATATGTATACCCGAAGTATGTCAAAAAGAGGTGTGCTATGAAGCAG
CGTATTACAGTGACAGTTGACAGCGACAGCTATCAGTTGCTCAAGGCATATATGATGTCAATATCTCCGG
TCTGGTAAGCACAACCATGCAGAATGAAGCCCGTCGTCTGCGTGCCGAACGCTGGAAAGCGGAAAATCAG
GAAGGGATGGCTGAGGTCGCCCGGTTTATTGAAATGAACGGCTCTTTTGCTGACGAGAACAGGGACTGGT
GAAATGCAGTTTAAGGTTTACACCTATAAAAGAGAGAGCCGTTATCGTCTGTTTGTGGATGTACAGAGTG
ATATTATTGACACGCCCGGGCGACGGATGGTGATCCCCCTGGCCAGTGCACGTCTGCTGTCAGATAAAGT
CTCCCGTGAACTTTACCCGGTGGTGCATATCGGGGATGAAAGCTGGCGCATGATGACCACCGATATGGCC
AGTGTGCCGGTCTCCGTTATCGGGGAAGAAGTGGCTGATCTCAGCCACCGCGAAAATGACATCAAAAACG
CCATTAACCTGATGTTCTGGGGAATATAAATGTCAGGCTCCCTTATACACAGCCAGTCTGCAGGTCGACC
ATAGTGACTGGATATGTTGTGTTTTACAGTATTATGTAGTCTGTTTTTTATGCAAAATCTAATTTAATAT
ATTGATATTTATATCATTTTACGTTTCTCGCTCAGCTTTCTTGTACAAAGTGGTTGATAACAGCGCTTAG
AGCTCGAATTTCCCCGATCGTTCAAACATTTGGCAATAAAGTTTCTTAAGATTGAATCCTGTTGCCGGTC
TTGCGATGATTATCATATAATTTCTGTTGAATTACGTTAAGCATGTAATAATTAACATGTAATGCATGAC
GTTATTTATGAGATGGGTTTTTATGATTAGAGTCCCGCAATTATACATTTAATACGCGATAGAAAACAAA
ATATAGCGCGCAAACTAGGATAAATTATCGCGCGCGGTGTCATCTATGTTACTAGATCGGGAATTGGTTC
CGGAACCAATTCGTAATCATGGTCATAGCTGTTTCCTGTGTGAAATTGTTATCCGCTCACAATTCCACAC
AACATACGAGCCGGAAGCATAAAGTGTAAAGCCTGGGGTGCCTAATGAGTGAGCTAACTCACATTAGGCT
GAATTAGGCGCGCCTATTTCTGAATTCAACACATTGCGGACGTTTTTAATGTACTGAATTAACGCCGAAT
TAATTCGGGGGATCTGGATTTTAGTACTGGATTTTGGTTTTAGGAATTAGATTTTATTGATAGAAGTATT
TTACAAATACAAATACATACTAAGGGTTTCTTATATGCTCAACACATGAGCGAAACCCTATAGGAACCCT
AATTCCCTTATCTGGGAACTACTCACACATTATTATGGAGAAACTCGAGCTTGTCGATCGACTCTAGGCC
GGGAAGCCGATCTCGGCTTGAACGAATTGTTAGGTGGCGGTACTTGGGTCGATATCAAAGTGCATCACTT
CTTCCCGTATGCCCAACTTTGTATAGAGAGCCACTGCGGGATCGTCACCGTAATCTGCTTGCACGTAGAT
CACATAAGCACCAAGCGCGTTGGCCTCATGCTTGAGGAGATTGATGAGCGCGGTGGCAATGCCCTGCCTC
CGGTGCTCGCCGGAGACTGCGAGATCATAGATATAGATCTCACTACGCGGCTGCTCAAACTTGGGCAGAA
CGTAAGCCGCGAGAGCGCCAACAACCGCTTCTTGGTCGAAGGCAGCAAGCGCGATGAATGTCTTACTACG
GAGCAAGTTCCCGAGGTAATCGGAGTCCGGCTGATGTTGGGAGTAGGTGGCTACGTCTCCGAACTCACGA
CCGAAAAGATCAAGAGCAGCCCGCATGGATTTGACTTGGTCAGGGCCGAGCCTACATGTGCGAATGATGC
CCATACTTGAGCCACCTAACTTTGTTTTAGGGCGACTGCCCTGCTGCGTAACATCGTTGCTGCTGCGTAC
CATGGTCGATCGACAGATCTGCGAAAGCTCGAGAGAGATAGATTTGTAGAGAGAGACTGGTGATTTCAGC
GTGTCCTCTCCAAATGAAATGAACTTCCTTATATAGAGGAAGGGTCTTGCGAAGGATAGTGGGATTGTGC
GTCATCCCTTACGTCAGTGGAGATATCACATCAATCCACTTGCTTTGAAGACGTGGTTGGAACGTCTTCT
TTTTCCACGATGCTCCTCGTGGGTGGGGGTCCATCTTTGGGACCACTGTCGGCAGAGGCATCTTGAACGA
TAGCCTTTCCTTTATCGCAATGATGGCATTTGTAGGTGCCACCTTCCTTTTCTACTGTCCTTTTGATGAA
GTGACAGATAGCTGGGCAATGGAATCCGAGGAGGTTTCCCGATATTACCCTTTGTTGAAAAGTCTCAATA
GCCCTTTGGTCTTCTGAGACTGTATCTTTGATATTCTTGGAGTAGACGAGAGTGTCGTGCTCCACCATGT
TCACATCAATCCACTTGCTTTGAAGACGTGGTTGGAACGTCTTCTTTTTCCACGATGCTCCTCGTGGGTG
GGGGTCCATCTTTGGGACCACTGTCGGCAGAGGCATCTTGAACGATAGCCTTTCCTTTATCGCAATGATG
GCATTTGTAGGTGCCACCTTCCTTTTCTACTGTCCTTTTGATGAAGTGACAGATAGCTGGGCAATGGAAT
CCGAGGAGGTTTCCCGATATTACCCTTTGTTGAAAAGTCTCAATAGCCCTTTGGTCTTCTGAGACTGTAT
CTTTGATATTCTTGGAGTAGACGAGAGTGTCGTGCTCCACCATGTTGGCAAGCTGCTCTAGCCAATACGC
AAACCGAATTCAGAAATAAATTCAGCCTAATTCGGCGTTAATTCAGTACATTAAAAACGTCCGCAATGTG
TTATTAAGTTGTCTAAGCGTCAATTTGTTTACACCACAATATATCCTGCCACCAGCCAGCCAACAGCTCC
CCGACCGGCAGCTCGGCACAAAATCACCACTCGATACAGGCAGCCCATCAGTCCGGGACGGCGTCAGCGG
GAGAGCCGTTGTAAGGCGGCAGACTTTGCTCATGTTACCGATGCTATTCGGAAGAACGGCAACTAAGCTG
CCGGGTTTGAAACACGGATGATCTCGCGGAGGGTAGCATGTTGATTGTAACGATGACAGAGCGTTGCTGC
CTGTGATCAATTCGGGCACGAACCCAGTGGACATAAGCCTGTTCGGTTCGTAAGCTGTAATGCAAGTAGC
GTATGCGCTCACGCAACTGGTCCAGAACCTTGACCGAACGCAGCGGTGGTAACGGCGCAGTGGCGGTTTT
CATGGCTTGTTATGACTGTTTTTTTGGGGTACAGTCTATGCCTCGGGCATCCAAGCAGCAAGCGCGTTAC
GCCGTGGGTCGATGTTTGATGTTATGGAGCAGCAACGATGTTACGCAGCAGGGCAGTCGCCCTAAAACAA
AGTTAAACATCATGGGGGAAGCGGTGATCGCCGAAGTATCGACTCAACTATCAGAGGTAGTTGGCGTCAT
CGAGCGCCATCTCGAACCGACGTTGCTGGCCGTACATTTGTACGGCTCCGCAGTGGATGGCGGCCTGAAG
CCACACAGTGATATTGATTTGCTGGTTACGGTGACCGTAAGGCTTGATGAAACAACGCGGCGAGCTTTGA
TCAACGACCTTTTGGAAACTTCGGCTTCCCCTGGAGAGAGCGAGATTCTCCGCGCTGTAGAAGTCACCAT
TGTTGTGCACGACGACATCATTCCGTGGCGTTATCCAGCTAAGCGCGAACTGCAATTTGGAGAATGGCAG
CGCAATGACATTCTTGCAGGTATCTTCGAGCCAGCCACGATCGACATTGATCTGGCTATCTTGCTGACAA
AAGCAAGAGAACATAGCGTTGCCTTGGTAGGTCCAGCGGCGGAGGAACTCTTTGATCCGGTTCCTGAACA
GGATCTATTTGAGGCGCTAAATGAAACCTTAACGCTATGGAACTCGCCGCCCGACTGGGCTGGCGATGAG
CGAAATGTAGTGCTTACGTTGTCCCGCATTTGGTACAGCGCAGTAACCGGCAAAATCGCGCCGAAGGATG
TCGCTGCCGACTGGGCAATGGAGCGCCTGCCGGCCCAGTATCAGCCCGTCATACTTGAAGCTAGACAGGC
TTATCTTGGACAAGAAGAAGATCGCTTGGCCTCGCGCGCAGATCAGTTGGAAGAATTTGTCCACTACGTG
AAAGGCGAGATCACCAAGGTAGTCGGCAAATAATGTCTAGCTAGAAATTCGTTCAAGCCGACGCCGCTTC
GCGGCGCGGCTTAACTCAAGCGTTAGATGCACTAAGCACATAATTGCTCACAGCCAAACTATCAGGTCAA
GTCTGCTTTTATTATTTTTAAGCGTGCATAATAAGCCCTACACAAATTGGGAGATATATCATGCATGACC
AAAATCCCTTAACGTGAGTTTTCGTTCCACTGAGCGTCAGACCCCGTAGAAAAGATCAAAGGATCTTCTT
GAGATCCTTTTTTTCTGCGCGTAATCTGCTGCTTGCAAACAAAAAAACCACCGCTACCAGCGGTGGTTTG
TTTGCCGGATCAAGAGCTACCAACTCTTTTTCCGAAGGTAACTGGCTTCAGCAGAGCGCAGATACCAAAT
ACTGTCCTTCTAGTGTAGCCGTAGTTAGGCCACCACTTCAAGAACTCTGTAGCACCGCCTACATACCTCG
CTCTGCTAATCCTGTTACCAGTGGCTGCTGCCAGTGGCGATAAGTCGTGTCTTACCGGGTTGGACTCAAG
ACGATAGTTACCGGATAAGGCGCAGCGGTCGGGCTGAACGGGGGGTTCGTGCACACAGCCCAGCTTGGAG
CGAACGACCTACACCGAACTGAGATACCTACAGCGTGAGCTATGAGAAAGCGCCACGCTTCCCGAAGGGA
GAAAGGCGGACAGGTATCCGGTAAGCGGCAGGGTCGGAACAGGAGAGCGCACGAGGGAGCTTCCAGGGGG
AAACGCCTGGTATCTTTATAGTCCTGTCGGGTTTCGCCACCTCTGACTTGAGCGTCGATTTTTGTGATGC
TCGTCAGGGGGGCGGAGCCTATGGAAAAACGCCAGCAACGCGGCCTTTTTACGGTTCCTGGCCTTTTGCT
GGCCTTTTGCTCACATGTTCTTTCCTGCGTTATCCCCTGATTCTGTGGATAACCGTATTACCGCCTTTGA
GTGAGCTGATACCGCTCGCCGCAGCCGAACGACCGAGCGCAGCGAGTCAGTGAGCGAGGAAGCGGAAGAG
CGCCTGATGCGGTATTTTCTCCTTACGCATCTGTGCGGTATTTCACACCGCATATGGTGCACTCTCAGTA
CAATCTGCTCTGATGCCGCATAGTTAAGCCAGTATACACTCCGCTATCGCTACGTGACTGGGTCATGGCT
GCGCCCCGACACCCGCCAACACCCGCTGACGCGCCCTGACGGGCTTGTCTGCTCCCGGCATCCGCTTACA
GACAAGCTGTGACCGTCTCCGGGAGCTGCATGTGTCAGAGGTTTTCACCGTCATCACCGAAACGCGCGAG
GCAGGGTGCCTTGATGTGGGCGCCGGCGGTCGAGTGGCGACGGCGCGGCTTGTCCGCGCCCTGGTAGATT
GCCTGGCCGTAGGCCAGCCATTTTTGAGCGGCCAGCGGCCGCGATAGGCCGACGCGAAGCGGCGGGGCGT
AGGGAGCGCAGCGACCGAAGGGTAGGCGCTTTTTGCAGCTCTTCGGCTGTGCGCTGGCCAGACAGTTATG
CACAGGCCAGGCGGGTTTTAAGAGTTTTAATAAGTTTTAAAGAGTTTTAGGCGGAAAAATCGCCTTTTTT
CTCTTTTATATCAGTCACTTACATGTGTGACCGGTTCCCAATGTACGGCTTTGGGTTCCCAATGTACGGG
TTCCGGTTCCCAATGTACGGCTTTGGGTTCCCAATGTACGTGCTATCCACAGGAAAGAGACCTTTTCGAC
CTTTTTCCCCTGCTAGGGCAATTTGCCCTAGCATCTGCTCCGTACATTAGGAACCGGCGGATGCTTCGCC
CTCGATCAGGTTGCGGTAGCGCATGACTAGGATCGGGCCAGCCTGCCCCGCCTCCTCCTTCAAATCGTAC
TCCGGCAGGTCATTTGACCCGATCAGCTTGCGCACGGTGAAACAGAACTTCTTGAACTCTCCGGCGCTGC
CACTGCGTTCGTAGATCGTCTTGAACAACCATCTGGCTTCTGCCTTGCCTGCGGCGCGGCGTGCCAGGCG
GTAGAGAAAACGGCCGATGCCGGGATCGATCAAAAAGTAATCGGGGTGAACCGTCAGCACGTCCGGGTTC
TTGCCTTCTGTGATCTCGCGGTACATCCAATCAGCTAGCTCGATCTCGATGTACTCCGGCCGCCCGGTTT
CGCTCTTTACGATCTTGTAGCGGCTAATCAAGGCTTCACCCTCGGATACCGTCACCAGGCGGCCGTTCTT
GGCCTTCTTCGTACGCTGCATGGCAACGTGCGTGGTGTTTAACCGAATGCAGGTTTCTACCAGGTCGTCT
TTCTGCTTTCCGCCATCGGCTCGCCGGCAGAACTTGAGTACGTCCGCAACGTGTGGACGGAACACGCGGC
CGGGCTTGTCTCCCTTCCCTTCCCGGTATCGGTTCATGGATTCGGTTAGATGGGAAACCGCCATCAGTAC
CAGGTCGTAATCCCACACACTGGCCATGCCGGCCGGCCCTGCGGAAACCTCTACGTGCCCGTCTGGAAGC
TCGTAGCGGATCACCTCGCCAGCTCGTCGGTCACGCTTCGACAGACGGAAAACGGCCACGTCCATGATGC
TGCGACTATCGCGGGTGCCCACGTCATAGAGCATCGGAACGAAAAAATCTGGTTGCTCGTCGCCCTTGGG
CGGCTTCCTAATCGACGGCGCACCGGCTGCCGGCGGTTGCCGGGATTCTTTGCGGATTCGATCAGCGGCC
GCTTGCCACGATTCACCGGGGCGTGCTTCTGCCTCGATGCGTTGCCGCTGGGCGGCCTGCGCGGCCTTCA
ACTTCTCCACCAGGTCATCACCCAGCGCCGCGCCGATTTGTACCGGGCCGGATGGTTTGCGACCGCTCAC
GCCGATTCCTCGGGCTTGGGGGTTCCAGTGCCATTGCAGGGCCGGCAGACAACCCAGCCGCTTACGCCTG
GCCAACCGCCCGTTCCTCCACACATGGGGCATTCCACGGCGTCGGTGCCTGGTTGTTCTTGATTTTCCAT
GCCGCCTCCTTTAGCCGCTAAAATTCATCTACTCATTTATTCATTTGCTCATTTACTCTGGTAGCTGCGC
GATGTATTCAGATAGCAGCTCGGTAATGGTCTTGCCTTGGCGTACCGCGTACATCTTCAGCTTGGTGTGA
TCCTCCGCCGGCAACTGAAAGTTGACCCGCTTCATGGCTGGCGTGTCTGCCAGGCTGGCCAACGTTGCAG
CCTTGCTGCTGCGTGCGCTCGGACGGCCGGCACTTAGCGTGTTTGTGCTTTTGCTCATTTTCTCTTTACC
TCATTAACTCAAATGAGTTTTGATTTAATTTCAGCGGCCAGCGCCTGGACCTCGCGGGCAGCGTCGCCCT
CGGGTTCTGATTCAAGAACGGTTGTGCCGGCGGCGGCAGTGCCTGGGTAGCTCACGCGCTGCGTGATACG
GGACTCAAGAATGGGCAGCTCGTACCCGGCCAGCGCCTCGGCAACCTCACCGCCGATGCGCGTGCCTTTG
ATCGCCCGCGACACGACAAAGGCCGCTTGTAGCCTTCCATCCGTGACCTCAATGCGCTGCTTAACCAGCT
CCACCAGGTCGGCGGTGGCCCATATGTCGTAAGGGCTTGGCTGCACCGGAATCAGCACGAAGTCGGCTGC
CTTGATCGCGGACACAGCCAAGTCCGCCGCCTGGGGCGCTCCGTCGATCACTACGAAGTCGCGCCGGCCG
ATGGCCTTCACGTCGCGGTCAATCGTCGGGCGGTCGATGCCGACAACGGTTAGCGGTTGATCTTCCCGCA
CGGCCGCCCAATCGCGGGCACTGCCCTGGGGATCGGAATCGACTAACAGAACATCGGCCCCGGCGAGTTG
CAGGGCGCGGGCTAGATGGGTTGCGATGGTCGTCTTGCCTGACCCGCCTTTCTGGTTAAGTACAGCGATA
ACCTTCATGCGTTCCCCTTGCGTATTTGTTTATTTACTCATCGCATCATATACGCAGCGACCGCATGACG
CAAGCTGTTTTACTCAAATACACATCACCTTTTTAGACGGCGGCGCTCGGTTTCTTCAGCGGCCAAGCTG
GCCGGCCAGGCCGCCAGCTTGGCATCAGACAAACCGGCCAGGATTTCATGCAGCCGCACGGTTGAGACGT
GCGCGGGCGGCTCGAACACGTACCCGGCCGCGATCATCTCCGCCTCGATCTCTTCGGTAATGAAAAACGG
TTCGTCCTGGCCGTCCTGGTGCGGTTTCATGCTTGTTCCTCTTGGCGTTCATTCTCGGCGGCCGCCAGGG
CGTCGGCCTCGGTCAATGCGTCCTCACGGAAGGCACCGCGCCGCCTGGCCTCGGTGGGCGTCACTTCCTC
GCTGCGCTCAAGTGCGCGGTACAGGGTCGAGCGATGCACGCCAAGCAGTGCAGCCGCCTCTTTCACGGTG
CGGCCTTCCTGGTCGATCAGCTCGCGGGCGTGCGCGATCTGTGCCGGGGTGAGGGTAGGGCGGGGGCCAA
ACTTCACGCCTCGGGCCTTGGCGGCCTCGCGCCCGCTCCGGGTGCGGTCGATGATTAGGGAACGCTCGAA
CTCGGCAATGCCGGCGAACACGGTCAACACCATGCGGCCGGCCGGCGTGGTGGTGTCGGCCCACGGCTCT
GCCAGGCTACGCAGGCCCGCGCCGGCCTCCTGGATGCGCTCGGCAATGTCCAGTAGGTCGCGGGTGCTGC
GGGCCAGGCGGTCTAGCCTGGTCACTGTCACAACGTCGCCAGGGCGTAGGTGGTCAAGCATCCTGGCCAG
CTCCGGGCGGTCGCGCCTGGTGCCGGTGATCTTCTCGGAAAACAGCTTGGTGCAGCCGGCCGCGTGCAGT
TCGGCCCGTTGGTTGGTCAAGTCCTGGTCGTCGGTGCTGACGCGGGCATAGCCCAGCAGGCCAGCGGCGG
CGCTCTTGTTCATGGCGTAATGTCTCCGGTTCTAGTCGCAAGTATTCTACTTTATGCGACTAAAACACGC
GACAAGAAAACGCCAGGAAAAGGGCAGGGCGGCAGCCTGTCGCGTAACTTAGGACTTGTGCGACATGTCG
TTTTCAGAAGACGGCTGCACTGAACGTCAGAAGCCGACTGCACTATAGCAGCGGAGGGGTTGGATCAAAG
TACTTTGATCCCGAGGGGAACCCTGTGGTTGGCATGCACATACAAATGGACGAACGGATAAACCT
Features (pLannotate 1.2.2; 29 found; start..end, strand, type, name):
     54..78      -  misc_feature   RB T-DNA repeat: right border repeat from nopaline C58 T-DNA
    144..298     -  CDS            lacZα (fragment): LacZα fragment of β-galactosidase; lacZ fragment
   2044..2736    +  CDS            TagRFP: TagRFP is a basic (constitutively fluorescent) red fluorescent protein published in 2007, derived from Entacmaea quadricolor. It has very low acid sensitivity.
   2749..2873    +  protein_bind   attR1: mutant version of attR; recombination site for the Gateway® LR reaction LR Clonase™
   2910..2940    +  promoter       lac UV5 promoter: E. coli lac promoter with an "up" mutation
   2969..2992    +  promoter       cat promoter (fragment): promoter of the E. coli cat gene encoding chloramphenicol acetyltransferase
   2993..3652    +  CDS            CmR: chloramphenicol acetyltransferase; cat; confers resistance to chloramphenicol
   3831..3989    +  CDS            ccdA (fragment): CCDA_ECO57 - Also known as H, letA. Experimental evidence at protein level: Swiss-Prot protein existence level 1. Antitoxin component of a type II toxin-antitoxin (TA) system which inhibits the post-segregational killing (PSK) of plasmid-free cells, also referred to as a plasmid addiction system. Binds to and blocks the activity of CcdB; will also remove bound CcdB protein from the CcdB-GyrA complex by forming a CcdA-CcdB complex, a process termed rejuvenation. Functions as a transcriptional corepressor for the ccdAB operon, repression also requires CcdB (By similarity). From Escherichia coli
   3994..4296    +  CDS            ccdB: CCDB_ECOLI - Also known as G, letB, letD. Experimental evidence at protein level: Swiss-Prot protein existence level 1. Toxic component of a type II toxin-antitoxin (TA) system, functioning in plasmid maintainence. Responsible for the post- segregational killing (PSK) of plasmid-free cells, also referred to as a plasmid addiction system. Half-life of over 2 hours. Cell killing by CcdB is accompanied by filamentation, defects in chromosome and plasmid segregation, defects in cell division, formation of anucleate cells, decreased DNA synthesis and plasmid loss. Interferes with the activity of DN
   4340..4461    -  protein_bind   attR3: mutant version of attR; recombination site for the Gateway® LR reaction LR Clonase™
   4443..4463    -  protein_bind   attB2: mutant version of attB; core recombination site for the Gateway® BP reaction BP Clonase™
   4496..4748    +  terminator     NOS terminator: nopaline synthase terminator and poly(A) signal
   4804..4826    -  protein_bind   lac operator (fragment): The lac repressor binds to the lac operator to inhibit transcription in E. coli. This inhibition can be relieved by adding lactose or isopropyl-β-D-thiogalactopyranoside (IPTG). lac repressor encoded by lacI
   4830..4860    -  promoter       lac promoter: promoter for the E. coli lac operon
   4875..4896    -  protein_bind   CAP binding site: CAP binding activates transcription in the presence of cAMP. E. coli catabolite activator protein
   4981..5153    -  polyA_signal   CaMV poly(A) signal: cauliflower mosaic virus polyadenylation signal
   5210..5739    -  CDS            GmR (fragment): gentamycin acetyltransferase; aacC1; confers resistance to gentamycin
   5806..6482    -  promoter       CaMV 35S promoter (enhanced): cauliflower mosaic virus 35S promoter with a duplicated enhancer region
   6677..6701    -  misc_feature   LB T-DNA repeat: left border repeat from nopaline C58 T-DNA
   6960..6983    +  promoter       Pc promoter (fragment): intI1 (promoter lies within the coding sequence); class 1 integron promoter
   7159..7215    +  CDS            GmR (fragment): gentamycin acetyltransferase; aacC1; confers resistance to gentamycin
   7226..8013    +  CDS            SmR (fragment): aminoglycoside adenylyltransferase (Murphy, 1985); aadA; confers resistance to spectinomycin and streptomycin
   8259..8847    +  rep_origin     ori: high-copy-number ColE1/pMB1/pBR322/pUC origin of replication
   9033..9173    -  misc_feature   bom: basis of mobility region from pBR322
   9275..9314    -  CDS            rop (fragment): Rop protein, which maintains plasmids at low copy number; rop
   9517..9711    -  rep_origin     pVS1 oriV: origin of replication for the Pseudomonas plasmid pVS1 (Heeb et al., 2000)
   9777..10850   -  CDS            pVS1 RepA: replication protein from the Pseudomonas plasmid pVS1 (Heeb et al., 2000)
  11279..11908   -  CDS            pVS1 StaA: stability protein from the Pseudomonas plasmid pVS1 (Heeb et al., 2000)
  12468..12869   -  CDS            Y4CG_SINFN (fragment): Protein inferred from homology: Swiss-Prot protein existence level 3. From Sinorhizobium fredii (strain NBRC 101917 / NGR234).
