[The description below was written by a language model from this plasmid's Addgene catalogue record and pLannotate feature annotations shown in this document.]
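Description:
pMpGWB236 is an empty Gateway destination binary vector built on the pMpGWB200 backbone for Agrobacterium-mediated transformation of the liverwort Marchantia polymorpha, and is also described as usable in other plants. The full sequence record is about 13.2 kb. Outside the T-DNA it carries a ColE1/pBR322-type origin with the bom mobilisation region for propagation in E. coli, the pVS1 oriV with RepA and StaA for replication and stable maintenance in Agrobacterium, and an aadA gene conferring spectinomycin resistance. Because the unrecombined Gateway cassette contains the ccdB toxin gene and a chloramphenicol resistance gene, the empty vector is maintained in a ccdB-tolerant strain under chloramphenicol plus spectinomycin selection.

Between the nopaline-type right and left border repeats lie two units. The expression unit consists of the MpEF1alpha promoter (stated in the catalogue entry but not annotated in the feature table, presumably occupying the unannotated stretch upstream of TagRFP), the TagRFP coding sequence, the attR-flanked Gateway cassette (CmR and ccdB) and a NOS terminator. An LR reaction with an entry clone replaces the cassette with a gene of interest, giving a constitutively expressed fusion with the red fluorescent protein at the N terminus of the insert. The distal recombination site is labelled attR3 by the automated annotation, although an overlapping attB2 core is also called. The second unit, in the opposite orientation, is a plant selection marker: an enhanced CaMV 35S promoter driving a gentamicin acetyltransferase gene with a CaMV polyadenylation signal, allowing gentamicin selection of transformants. The vector belongs to a series offering four alternative selection markers, and is suited to localisation or overexpression studies of tagged proteins.
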