Addgene plasmid #68627: pMpGWB236
Purpose: (Empty Backbone) Gateway binary vector designed for transgenic research with Marchantia polymorpha as well as other plants
Depositing lab: Takayuki Kohchi. Depositing organization: Kyoto University, Graduate School of Biostudies. Publication: Development of Gateway Binary Vector Series with Four Different Selection Markers for the Liverwort Marchantia polymorpha. Ishizaki K, Nishihama R, Ueda M, Inoue K, Ishida S, Nishimura Y, Shikanai T, Kohchi T. PLoS One. 2015 Sep 25;10(9):e0138876. doi: 10.1371/journal.pone.0138876. eCollection 2015. PONE-D-15-25288 PubMed 26406247.
Backbone
  Vector backbone: pMpGWB200
  Backbone manufacturer: Kohchi Lab., Kyoto University
  Backbone size (bp): 9021
  Modifications to backbone: MpEF1alpha promoter and coding sequence for TagRFP are both cloned upstream of the Gateway cassette.
  Vector type: Plant Expression
  Promoter: MpEF1alpha promoter
  Selectable markers: Gentamicin
  Tag / fusion protein: TagRFP (N terminal on insert)
Growth in bacteria
  Bacterial resistance: Chloramphenicol and Spectinomycin, 25 & 50 μg/mL
  Growth temperature: 37°C
  Growth strain: DB3.1
  Copy number: High Copy
Gene/Insert
  Cloning method: Gateway Cloning
Resource information
  A portion of this plasmid was derived from a plasmid made by: The Gateway cassette was provided by Tsuyoshi Nakagawa at Shimane University, Japan.
Terms and licenses: Academic/Nonprofit Terms; Industry Terms: Not Available to Industry
How to cite: pMpGWB236 was a gift from Takayuki Kohchi (Addgene plasmid # 68627 ; http://n2t.net/addgene:68627 ; RRID:Addgene_68627)
