>Addgene plasmid #68627 | pMpGWB236 | addgene partial sequence | sequence record 128277 | CAT-R 5'-GCAACTGACTGAAATGCCTC-3'
TTTTTTCTCCATTTTAGCTTCCTTAGCTCCTGAAAACTCGACGGATCCTAACTCAAAATCCACACATTAT
ACGAGCCGGAAGCATAAAGTGTAAAGCCTGGGGTGCCTAATGCGGCCCCTCGAGGGGCCGCCATAGTGAC
TGGATATGTTGTGTTTTACAGTATTATGTAATCTGTTTTTTATGCAAAATCTAATTTAATATATTGATAT
TTATATCATTTTACGTTTCTCGTTCA
