>Addgene plasmid #68627 | pMpGWB236 | addgene partial sequence | sequence record 128278 | ccdB-Fwd 5'-GCATGATGACCACCGATATG-3'
GGGGAATATAAATGTCAGGCTCCCTTATACACAGCCAGTCTGCAGGTCGACCATAGTGACTGGATATGTT
GTGTTTTACAGTATTATGTAGTCTGTTTTTTATGCAAAATCTAATTTAATATATTGATATTTATATCATT
TTACGTTTCTCGNTCAGCTTTCTTGTACAAAGTGGTTGATAACAGCGCTTAGAGCTCGAATTTCCCCGAT
CGTTCAAACATTTGGCAATAAAGTTTCTTAAGATTGAATCCTGTTGCCGGTCTTGCGATGATTATCATAT
AATTTCTGTTGAATTA
