>Addgene plasmid #68627 | pMpGWB236 | addgene partial sequence | sequence record 135348 | GW-5 5'-AATCTCGCCGGATCCTAACT-3'
AAGCCTGGGGTGCCTAATGCGGCCCCTCGAGGGGCCGCCATAGTGACTGGATATGTTGTGTTTTACAGTA
TTATGTAGTCTGTTTTTTATGCAAAATCTAATTTAATATATTGATATTTATATCATTTTACGTTTCTCGT
TCAGCTTTTTTGTACAAACTTGTTGATAACTCTAGCTTGTGCCCCAGTTTGCTAGGGAGGTCGCAGTATC
TGGCCACAGCCACCTCGTGCTGCTCGACGTAGGTCTCTTTGTCGGCCTCCTTGATTCTTTCCAGTCTGTG
GTCCACATAGTAGACGCCGGGCATCTTGAGGTTCTTAGCGGGTTTCTTGGATCTGTATGTGGTCTTGAAG
TTGCAGATCAGGTGGCCCCCGCCCACGAGCTTCAGGGCCATGTCGCTTCTGCCTTCCAGGCCGCCGTCAG
CGGGGTACAGCATCTCGGTGTTGGCCTCCCAGCCGAGTGTTTTCTTCTGCATCACAGGGCCGTTGGATGG
GAAGTTCACCCCTCTGATCTTGACGTTGTAGATGAGGCAGCCGTCCTGGAGGCTGGTGTCCTGGGTAGCG
GTCAGCACGCCCCCGTCTTCGTATGTGGTGACTCTCTCCCATGTGAAGCCCTCAGGGAAGGACTGCTTAA
AGAAGTCGGGGATGCCCTGGGTGTGGTTGATGAAGGTTCTGCTGCCGTACATGAAGCTG
